>Addgene plasmid #45500 | pGSH0 | depositor full sequence | sequence record 63590 | pGSH0 sequence 5227 bps
CTAAATTGTAAGCGTTAATATTTTGTTAAAATTCGCGTTAAATTTTTGTTAAATCAGCTCATTTTTTAAC
CAATAGGCCGAAATCGGCAAAATCCCTTATAAATCAAAAGAATAGACCGAGATAGGGT
[37 nt withheld, positions 129-165]
AAAGAACGTGGACTCCAACGTCAAAGG
[49 nt withheld, positions 193-241]
T
[91 nt withheld, positions 243-333]
G
[124 nt withheld, positions 335-458]
CCCATTCGCCATTCAGGCTGCGCAACTGTTGGGAAGGGCGATCGGTGCGGGCCTCTTCGCTATTACGCCA
GCTGGCGAAAGGGGGATGTGCTGCAAGGCGATTAAGTTGGGTAACGCCAGGGTTTTCCCAGTCACGACGT
TGTAAAACGACGGCCAGTGAGCGCGTAGGGATAACAGGGTAATGCGCGCGTAATACGACTCACTATAGGG
CGAATTGGGTACCGGGCCCCCCCTCGACCATAGCCAATTCAATATGGCGTATATGGACTCATGCCAATTC
AATATGGTGGATCTGGACCTGTGCCAATTCAATATGGCGTATATGGACTCGTGCCAATTCAATATGGTGG
ATCTGGACCCCAGCCAATTCAATATGGCGGACTTGGCACCATGCCAATTCAATATGGCGGACTTGGCACT
GTGCCAACTGGGGAGGGGTCTACTTGGCACGGTGCCAAGTTTGAGGAGGGGTCTTGGCCCTGTGCCAAGT
CCGCCATATTGAATTGGCATGGTGCCAATAATGGCGGCCATATTGGCTATATGCCAGGATCAATATATAG
GCAATATCCAATATGGCCCTATGCCAATATGGCTATTGGCCAGGTTCAATACTATGTATTGGCCCTATGC
CATATAGTATTCCATATATGGGTTTTCCTATTGACGTAGATAGCCCCTCCCAATGGGCGGTCCCATATAC
CATATATGGGGCTTCCTAATACCGCCCATAGCCACTCCCCCATTGACGTCAATGGTCTCTATATATGGTC
TTTCCTATTGACGTCATATGGGCGGTCCTATTGACGTATATGGCGCCTCCCCCATTGACGTCAATTACGG
TAAATGGCCCGCCTGGCTCAATGCCCATTGACGTCAATAGGACCACCCACCATTGACGTCAATGGGATGG
CTCATTGCCCATTCATATCCGTTCTCACGCCCCCTATTGACGTCAATGACGGTAAATGGCCCACTTGGCA
GTACATCAATATCTATTAATAGTAACTTGGCAAGTACATTACTATTGGAAGTACGCCAGGGTACATTGGC
AGTACTCCCATTGACGTCAATGGCGGTAAATGGCCCGCGATGGCTGCCAAGTACATCCCCATTGACGTCA
ATGGGGAGGGGCAATGACGCAAATGGGCGTTCCATTGACGTAAATGGGCGGTAGGCGTGCCTAATGGGAG
GTCTATATAAGCAATGCTCGTTTAGGGAACCGCCATTCTGCCTGGGGACGTCGGAGCAAGCTAGCTTGCT
TGTTCTTTTTGCAGAAGCTCAGAATAAACGCTCAACTTTGGCAGATCTGAATTCCTGCAGCCCGGGGGAT
CCACAGCCACCATGAGTAAAGGAGAAGAACTTTTCACTGGAGTTGTCCCAATTCTTGTTGAATTAGATGG
TGATGTTAATGGGTACAAATTTTCTGTCAGTGGAGAGGGTGAAGGTGATGCAACATACGGAAAACTTACC
CTTAAATTTATTTGCACTACTGGAAAACTACCTGTTCCATGGCCAACACTTGTCACTACTCTCACTTATG
GTGTTCAATGCTTTTCAAGATATCCAGATCATATGAAGCGGCACGACTTCTTCAAGAGCGCCATGCCTGA
GGGATACGTGCAGGAGAGGACCATCTTCTTCAAGGACGACGGGAACTACAAGACACGTGCTGAAGTCAAG
TTTGAGGGAGACACCCTCGTCAACAGGATCGAGCTTAAGGTAAGAAAAGTTCACATCTGAGTAGGTAGAA
TAAAAAGCTGCATGCCTTCGTCGACCTTCATGCATCTTCACGCGTAGCTTCCCTTAATACAAGTGAGATG
ATGGCATACCATCTTTCGGGACTGAGTTGATGTGAAGAGTTTTTCTGTTTTGCTGATCACTTGTATATTA
TGTGACTAATAGTTAAAGTGCCAAAATAAAATGTGGGAACATTGAATGTGTATCCTACTTAAGGGAATCG
ATTTCAAGGAGGACGGAAACATCCTCGGCCACAAGTTGGAATACAACTACAACTCCCACAACGTATACAT
CATGGCCGACAAGCAAAAGAACGGCATCAAAGCCAACTTCAAGACCCGCCACAACATCGAAGACGGCGGC
GTGCAACTCGCTGATCATTATCAACAAAATACTCCAATTGGCGATGACCCTGTCCTTTTACCAGACAACC
ATTACCTGTCCACACAATCTGCCCTTTCGAAAGATCCCAACGAAAAGAGAGACCACATGGTCCTTCTTGA
GTTTGTAACGGCTGCTGGGATTACACATGGCATGGATGAACTATACAAAAATCTAGAACTATAGTGAGTC
GTATTACGTAGATCCAGACATGATAAGATACATTGATGAGTTTGGACAAACCACAACTAGAATGCAGTGA
AAAAAATGCTTTATTTGTGAAATTTGTGATGCTATTGCTTTATTTGTAACCATTATAAGCTGCAATAAAC
AAGTTAACAACAACAATTGCATTCATTTTATGTTTCAGGTTCAGGGGGAGGTGTGGGAGGTTTTTTAATT
CGCGGCCGCCACCGCGGTGGAGCTCCAGCTTTTGTTCCCTTTAGTGAGGGTTAATTGCGCGCATTACCCT
GTTATCCCTACGCGCTTGGCGTAATCATGGTCATAGCTGTTTCCTGTGTGAAATTGTTATCCGCTCACAA
TTCCACACAACATACGAGCCGGAAGCATAAAGTGTAAAGCCTGGGGTGCCTAATGAGTGAGCTAACTCAC
ATTAATTGCGTTGCGCTCACTGCCCGCTTTCCAGTCGGGAAACCTGTCGTGCCAGCTGCATTAATGAATC
GGCCAACGCGCGGGGAGAGGCGGTTTGCGTATTGGGCGCTCTTCCGCTTCCTCGCTCACTGACTCGCTGC
GCTCGGTCGTTCGGCTGCGGCGAGCGGTATCAGCTCACTCAAAGGCGGTAATACGGTTATCCACAGAATC
AGGGGATAACGCAGGAAAGAACATGTGAGCAAAAGGCCAGCAAAAGGCCAGGAACCGTAAAAAGGCCGCG
TTGCTGGCGTTTTTCCATAGGCTCCGCCCCCCTGACGAGCATCACAAAAATCGACGCTCAAGTCAGAGGT
GGCGAAACCCGACAGGACTATAAAGATACCAGGCGTTTCCCCCTGGAAGCTCCCTCGTGCGCTCTCCTGT
TCCGACCCTGCCGCTTACCGGATACCTGTCCGCCTTTCTCCCTTCGGGAAGCGTGGCGCTTTCTCATAGC
TCACGCTGTAGGTATCTCAGTTCGGTGTAGGTCGTTCGCTCCAAGCTGGGCTGTGTGCACGAACCCCCCG
TTCAGCCCGACCGCTGCGCCTTATCCGGTAACTATCGTCTTGAGTCCAACCCGGTAAGACACGACTTATC
GCCACTGGCAGCAGCCACTGGTAACAGGATTAGCAGAGCGAGGTATGTAGGCGGTGCTACAGAGTTCTTG
AAGTGGTGGCCTAACTACGGCTACACTAGAAGAACAGTATTTGGTATCTGCGCTCTGCTGAAGCCAGTTA
CCTTCGGAAAAAGAGTTGGTAGCTCTTGATCCGGCAAACAAACCACCGCTGGTAGCGGTGGTTTTTTTGT
TTGCAAGCAGCAGATTACGCGCAGAAAAAAAGGATCTCAAGAAGATCCTTTGATCTTTTCTACGGGGTCT
GACGCTCAGTGGAACGAAAACTCACGTTAAGGGATTTTGGTCATGAGATTATCAAAAAGGATCTTCACCT
AGATCCTTTTAAATTAAAAATGAAGTTTTAAATCAATCTAAAGTATATATGAGTAAACTTGGTCTGACAG
TTACCAATGCTTAATCAGTGAGGCACCTATCTCAGCGATCTGTCTATTTCGTTCATCCATAGTTGCCTGA
CTCCCCGTCGTGTAGATAACTACGATACGGGAGGGCTTACCATCTGGCCCCAGTGCTGCAATGATACCGC
GAGACCCACGCTCACCGGCTCCAGATTTATCAGCAATAAACCAGCCAGCCGGAAGGGCCGAGCGCAGAAG
TGGTCCTGCAACTTTATCCGCCTCCATCCAGTCTATTAATTGTTGCCGGGAAGCTAGAGTAAGTAGTTCG
CCAGTTAATAGTTTGCGCAACGTTGTTGCCATTGCTACAGGCATCGTGGTGTCACGCTCGTCGTTTGGTA
TGGCTTCATTCAGCTCCGGTTCCCAACGATCAAGGCGAGTTACATGATCCCCCATGTTGTGCAAAAAAGC
GGTTAGCTCCTTCGGTCCTCCGATCGTTGTCAGAAGTAAGTTGGCCGCAGTGTTATCACTCATGGTTATG
GCAGCACTGCATAATTCTCTTACTGTCATGCCATCCGTAAGATGCTTTTCTGTGACTGGTGAGTACTCAA
CCAAGTCATTCTGAGAATAGTGTATGCGGCGACCGAGTTGCTCTTGCCCGGCGTCAATACGGGATAATAC
CGCGCCACATAGCAGAACTTTAAAAGTGCTCATCATTGGAAAACGTTCTTCGGGGCGAAAACTCTCAAGG
ATCTTACCGCTGTTGAGATCCAGTTCGATGTAACCCACTCGTGCACCCAACTGATCTTCAGCATCTTTTA
CTTTCACCAGCGTTTCTGGGTGAGCAAAAACAGGAAGGCAAAATGCCGCAAAAAAGGGAATAAGGGCGAC
ACGGAAATGTTGAATACTCATACTCTTCCTTTTTCAATATTATTGAAGCATTTATCAGGGTTATTGTCTC
ATGAGCGGATACATATTTGAATGTATTTAGAAAAATAAACAAATAGGGGTTCCGCGCACATTTCCCCGAA
AAGTGCCAC
Features (pLannotate 1.2.2; 19 found; start..end, strand, type, name):
     30..458     -  rep_origin     f1 ori (sequence partly withheld): f1 bacteriophage origin of replication; arrow indicates direction of (+) strand synthesis
    463..618     -  CDS            lacZα (fragment): LacZα fragment of β-galactosidase; lacZ fragment
    649..667     +  promoter       T7 promoter: promoter for bacteriophage T7 RNA polymerase
    676..695     -  misc_feature   MCS (fragment): pBluescript multiple cloning site
    694..1678    +  promoter       CMV IE94 promoter: enhancer/promoter region of simian cytomegalovirus major immediate early transcription unit IE94
   1717..1759    +  5'UTR          Xenopus globin 5'-UTR: translational enhancer from the 5'-UTR of the major beta-globin gene of Xenopus laevis
   1782..2465    +  CDS            cEGFP (fragment): cEGFP is a basic (constitutively fluorescent) green fluorescent protein published in 2008, derived from Aequorea victoria.
   2478..2747    +  CDS            cEGFP (fragment): cEGFP is a basic (constitutively fluorescent) green fluorescent protein published in 2008, derived from Aequorea victoria.
   2757..2774    -  promoter       T7 promoter (fragment): promoter for bacteriophage T7 RNA polymerase
   2779..2913    -  polyA_signal   SV40 poly(A) signal: SV40 polyadenylation signal
   2980..3003    -  misc_feature   MCS (fragment): pBluescript multiple cloning site
   3016..3034    -  promoter       T3 promoter: promoter for bacteriophage T3 RNA polymerase
   3102..3118    -  protein_bind   lac operator: The lac repressor binds to the lac operator to inhibit transcription in E. coli. This inhibition can be relieved by adding lactose or isopropyl-β-D-thiogalactopyranoside (IPTG). lac repressor encoded by lacI
   3126..3156    -  promoter       lac promoter: promoter for the E. coli lac operon
   3171..3192    -  protein_bind   CAP binding site: CAP binding activates transcription in the presence of cAMP. E. coli catabolite activator protein
   3205..3297    -  CDS            lacI (fragment): lac repressor; lacI; The lac repressor binds to the lac operator to inhibit transcription in E. coli. This inhibition can be relieved by adding lactose or isopropyl-β-D-thiogalactopyranoside (IPTG).
   3480..4068    -  rep_origin     ori: high-copy-number ColE1/pMB1/pBR322/pUC origin of replication
   4239..5099    -  CDS            AmpR: β-lactamase; bla; confers resistance to ampicillin, carbenicillin, and related antibiotics
   5100..5204    -  promoter       AmpR promoter: bla
