[The description below was written by a language model from this plasmid's Addgene catalogue record and pLannotate feature annotations shown in this document.]
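Description:
pGSH0 is an empty-backbone mammalian expression and RNAi vector of roughly 5.2 kb, built on a pBluescript-type scaffold. Remnants of that scaffold are evident in the feature table: fragments of the pBluescript multiple cloning site, a lacZα fragment, the lac promoter/operator region, flanking T7 and T3 phage promoters, and an f1 origin for single-stranded DNA production. It is propagated in E. coli through a high-copy ColE1/pUC-type origin and selected with ampicillin via the β-lactamase gene under its native promoter.

The expression unit is driven by a CMV promoter, which the annotation identifies specifically as the simian cytomegalovirus IE94 enhancer/promoter. This is followed by the Xenopus β-globin 5′ UTR, a translational enhancer, and then GFP coding sequence. The GFP sequence is annotated as two adjacent EGFP-like fragments separated by a short gap. What lies at this junction is not stated in the record, and the annotation alone does not explain why the reporter appears in two pieces. An SV40 polyadenylation signal lies just downstream, although it is annotated on the opposite strand to the GFP cassette.

No insert is present. The vector is designed to accept a user-supplied element by restriction enzyme cloning, and the associated publication title places it within a do-it-yourself platform for transgene-based gene silencing using "organic" small hairpin RNAs. This suggests that hairpin sequences are cloned into the Pol II-driven GFP transcript, so that fluorescence marks cells expressing the silencing cassette. However, the exact cloning site and hairpin context are not specified in the record.
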