Addgene plasmid #45500: pGSH0
Purpose: (Empty Backbone)
Depositing lab: Nelson Lau. Depositing organization: Brandeis University. Publication: Organic small hairpin RNAs (OshR): A do-it-yourself platform for transgene-based gene silencing. Zeng M, Kuzirian MS, Harper L, Paradis S, Nakayama T, Lau NC. Methods. 2013 May 23. pii: S1046-2023(13)00148-5. doi: 10.1016/j.ymeth.2013.05.007. PubMed 23707624.
Backbone
  Vector backbone: pGSH0
  Backbone manufacturer: Lau lab
  Backbone size (bp): 5229
  Vector type: Mammalian Expression, RNAi
  Promoter: CMV
  Tag / fusion protein: GFP
Growth in bacteria
  Bacterial resistance: Ampicillin, 100 μg/mL
  Growth temperature: 37°C
  Growth strain: Stbl3
  Copy number: High Copy
Gene/Insert
  Cloning method: Restriction Enzyme
  Sequencing primers: 5′ ttgagggagacaccctcg
Terms and licenses: Academic/Nonprofit Terms; Industry Terms: Not Available to Industry
How to cite: pGSH0 was a gift from Nelson Lau (Addgene plasmid # 45500 ; http://n2t.net/addgene:45500 ; RRID:Addgene_45500)
