>Addgene plasmid #45500 | pGSH0 | addgene partial sequence | sequence record 66564 | CMV-F 5'-CGCAAATGGGCGGTAGGCGTG-3'
GTTTAGGGAACCGCCATTCTGCCTGGGGACGTCGGAGCAAGCTAGCTTGCTTGTTCTTTTTGCAGAAGCT
CAGAATAAACGCTCAACTTTGGCAGATCTGAATTCCTGCAGCCCGGGGGATCCACAGCCACCATGAGTAA
AGGAGAAGAACTTTTCACTGGAGTTGTCCCAATTCTTGTTGAATTAGATGGTGATGTTAATGGGTACAAA
TTTTCTGTCAGTGGAGAGGGTGAAGGTGATGCAACATACGGAAAACTTACCCTTAAATTTATTTGCACTA
CTGGAAAACTACCTGTTCCATGGCCAACACTTGTCACTACTCTCACTTATG
