>Addgene plasmid #45500 | pGSH0 | addgene partial sequence | sequence record 67170 | M13rev
ATGCGCGCAATTAACCCTCACTAAAGGGAACAAAAGCTGGAGCTCCACCGCGGTGGCGGCCGCGAATTAA
AAAACCTCCCACACCTCCCCCTGAACCTGAAACATAAAATGAATGCAATTGTTGTTGTTAACTTGTTTAT
TGCAGCTTATAATGGTTACAAATAAAGCAATAGCATCACAAATTTCACAAATAAAGCATTTTTTTCACTG
CATTCTAGTTGTGGTTTGTCCAAACTCATCAATGTATCTTATCATGTCTGGATCTACGTAATACGACTCA
CTATAGTTCTAGATTTTTGTATAGTTCATCCATGCCATGTGTAATCCCAGCAGCCGTTACAAACTCAAGA
AGGACCATGTGGTCTCTCTTTTCGTTGGGATCTTTCGAAAGGGCAGATTGTGTGGACAGGTAATGGTTGT
CTGGTAAAAGGACAGGGTCATCGCCAATTGGAGTATTTTGTTGATAATGATCAGCGAGTTGCACGCCGCC
GTCTTCGATGTTGTGGCGGGTCTTGAAGTTGGCTTTGATGCCGTTCTTTTGCTTGTCGGCCATGATGTAT
ACGTTGTGGGAGTTGTAGTTGTATTCCAACTTGTGGCCGAGGATGTTTCCGTCCTCCTTGAAATCGATTC
CCTTAAGTAGGATACACATTCAATGTTCCCACATTTTATTTTGGCACTTTAACTATTAGTCACATAATAT
ACAAGTGATCAGCAAAACAGAAAAACTCTTCACATCAACTCAGTCCCGAAAGATGGTATGCCATCATCTC
ACTTGTATTAAGGGAAGCTACGCGTGAAGATGCATGAAGGTCGACGAAGGCATGCAGCTTTTTATTCTAC
CTACTCAGATGTGAACTTTTCTTACCTTAAGCTCGATCCTGTTGAC
